>Addgene plasmid #103217 | LSB-hsa-miR-130b-3p | depositor full sequence | sequence record 195483 | Full Sequence
AATTGAGGGGATAACGCAGGAAAGAACATGTGAGCAAAAGGCCAGCAAAAGGCCAGGAACCGTAAAAAGG
CCGCGTTGCTGGCGTTTTTCCATAGGCTCCGCCCCCCTGACGAGCATCACAAAAATCGACGCTCAAGTCA
GAGGTGGCGAAACCCGACAGGACTATAAAGATACCAGGCGTTTCCCCCTGGAAGCTCCCTCGTGCGCTCT
CCTGTTCCGACCCTGCCGCTTACCGGATACCTGTCCGCCTTTCTCCCTTCGGGAAGCGTGGCGCTTTCTC
ATAGCTCACGCTGTAGGTATCTCAGTTCGGTGTAGGTCGTTCGCTCCAAGCTGGGCTGTGTGCACGAACC
CCCCGTTCAGCCCGACCGCTGCGCCTTATCCGGTAACTATCGTCTTGAGTCCAACCCGGTAAGACACGAC
TTATCGCCACTGGCAGCAGCCACTGGTAACAGGATTAGCAGAGCGAGGTATGTAGGCGGTGCTACAGAGT
TCTTGAAGTGGTGGCCTAACTACGGCTACACTAGAAGAACAGTATTTGGTATCTGCGCTCTGCTGAAGCC
AGTTACCTTCGGAAAAAGAGTTGGTAGCTCTTGATCCGGCAAACAAACCACCGCTGGTAGCGGTGGTTTT
TTTGTTTGCAAGCAGCAGATTACGCGCAGAAAAAAAGGATCTCAAGAAGATCCTTTGATCTTTTCTACGG
GGTCTGACGCTCAGTGGAACGAAAACTCACGTTAAGGGATTTTGGTCATGAGATTATCAAAAAGGATCTT
CACCTAGATCCTTTTAAATTAAAAATGAAGTTTTAAATCAATCTAAAGTATATATGAGTAAACTTGGTCT
GACAGTTACCAATGCTTAATCAGTGAGGCACCTATCTCAGCGATCTGTCTATTTCGTTCATCCATAGTTG
CCTGACTCCCCGTCGTGTAGATAACTACGATACGGGAGGGCTTACCATCTGGCCCCAGTGCTGCAATGAT
ACCGCGAGAACCACGCTCACCGGCTCCAGATTTATCAGCAATAAACCAGCCAGCCGGAAGGGCCGAGCGC
AGAAGTGGTCCTGCAACTTTATCCGCCTCCATCCAGTCTATTAATTGTTGCCGGGAAGCTAGAGTAAGTA
GTTCGCCAGTTAATAGTTTGCGCAACGTTGTTGCCATTGCTACAGGCATCGTGGTGTCACGCTCGTCGTT
TGGTATGGCTTCATTCAGCTCCGGTTCCCAACGATCAAGGCGAGTTACATGATCCCCCATGTTGTGCAAA
AAAGCGGTTAGCTCCTTCGGTCCTCCGATCGTTGTCAGAAGTAAGTTGGCCGCAGTGTTATCACTCATGG
TTATGGCAGCACTGCATAATTCTCTTACTGTCATGCCATCCGTAAGATGCTTTTCTGTGACTGGTGAGTA
CTCAACCAAGTCATTCTGAGAATAGTGTATGCGGCGACCGAGTTGCTCTTGCCCGGCGTCAATACGGGAT
AATACCGCGCCACATAGCAGAACTTTAAAAGTGCTCATCATTGGAAAACGTTCTTCGGGGCGAAAACTCT
CAAGGATCTTACCGCTGTTGAGATCCAGTTCGATGTAACCCACTCGTGCACCCAACTGATCTTCAGCATC
TTTTACTTTCACCAGCGTTTCTGGGTGAGCAAAAACAGGAAGGCAAAATGCCGCAAAAAAGGGAATAAGG
GCGACACGGAAATGTTGAATACTCATACTCTTCCTTTTTCAATATTATTGAAGCATTTATCAGGGTTATT
GTCTCATGAGCGGATACATATTTGAATGTAGCTCCGAATTTCTCGAGGGCTTGTCGACGACGGCGGTCTC
CGTCGTCAGGATCATGAATTCGACCCGCCTGCCACCATGACCGAGTACAAGCCCACGGTGCGCCTCGCCA
CCCGCGACGACGTCCCCCGGGCCGTACGCACCCTCGCCGCCGCGTTCGCCGACTACCCCGCCACGCGCCA
CACCGTCGACCCGGACCGCCACATCGAGCGGGTCACCGAGCTGCAAGAACTCTTCCTCACGCGCGTCGGG
CTCGACATCGGCAAGGTGTGGGTCGCGGACGACGGCGCCGCGGTGGCGGTCTGGACCACGCCGGAGAGCG
TCGAAGCGGGGGCGGTGTTCGCCGAGATCGGCCCGCGCATGGCCGAGTTGAGCGGTTCCCGGCTGGCCGC
GCAGCAACAGATGGAAGGCCTCCTGGCGCCGCACCGGCCCAAGGAGCCCGCGTGGTTCCTGGCCACCGTC
GGCGTCTCGCCCGACCACCAGGGCAAGGGTCTGGGCAGCGCCGTCGTGCTCCCCGGAGTGGAGGCGGCCG
AGCGCGCCGGGGTGCCCGCCTTCCTGGAGACATCCGCGCCCCGCAACCTCCCCTTCTACGAGCGGCTCGG
CTTCACCGTCACCGCCGACGTCGAGGTGCCCGAAGGACCGCGCACCTGGTGCATGACCCGCAAGCCCGGT
GCCTGATACGCGTGAATTCACTCCTCAGGTGCAGGCTGCCTATCAGAAGGTGGTGGCTGGTGTGGCCAAT
GCCCTGGCTCACAAATACCACTGAGATCTTTTTCCCTCTGCCAAAAATTATGGGGACATCATGAAGCCCC
TTGAGCATCTGACTTCTGGCTAATAAAGGAAATTTATTTTCATTGCAATAGTGTGTTGGAATTTTTTGTG
TCTCTCACTCGGAAGGACATATGGGAGGGCAAATCATTTAAAACATCAGAATGAGTATTTGGTTTAGAGT
TTGGCAACATATGCCCATATGCTGGCTGCCATGAACAAAGGTTGGCTATAAAGAGGTCATCAGTATATGA
AACAGCCCCCTGCTGTCCATTCCTTATTCCATAGAAAAGCCTTGACTTGAGGTTAGATTTTTTTTATATT
TTGTTTTGTGTTATTTTTTTCTTTAACATCCCTAAAATTTTCCTTACATGTTTTACTAGCCAGATTTTTC
CTCCTCTCCTGACTACTCCCAGTCATAGCTGTCCCTCTTCTCTTATGGAGATCCCTCGACCTGCAGCCCA
AGCTTGAATTCTCTAGAATTACCCTGTTATCCCTATGCTTGGTTTACCGAGCTCTTATTGGTTTTCAAAC
TTCATTGACTGTGCCCAACGCGCCTGGGAGCTCACGGGGACAGCCCCCCCCCAAAGCCCCCAGGGATGTA
ATTACGTCCCTCCCCCGCTAGGGGGCAGCAGCGAGCCGCCCGGGGCTCCGCTCCGGTCCGGCGCTCCCCC
CGCATCCCCGAGCCGGCAGCGTGCGGGGACAGCCCGGGCACGGGGAAGGTGGCACGGGATCGCTTTCCTC
TGAACGCTTCTCGCTGCTCTTTGAGCCTGCAGACACCTGGGGGGATACGGGGAAAAAGCTAGGCTGAAAG
ACCGGTTCTTAGAATGACACGCGCCTGGGAGCTCACGGGGACAGCCCCCCCCCAAAGCCCCCAGGGATGT
AATTACGTCCCTCCCCCGCTAGGGGGCAGCAGCGAGCCGCCCGGGGCTCCGCTCCGGTCCGGCGCTCCCC
CCGCATCCCCGAGCCGGCAGCGTGCGGGGACAGCCCGGGCACGGGGAAGGTGGCACGGGATCGCTTTCCT
CTGAACGCTTCTCGCTGCTCTTTGAGCCTGCAGACACCTGGGGGGATACGGGGAAAAAGCTAACTTCTGA
GACGACAACTTTGTATAGAAAAGTTGGCTCCGAATTCGCCCTTGACAGCAGAGATCCAGTTTGGTTAATT
AATTGGCTCCGGTGCCCGTCAGTGGGCAGAGCGCACATCGCCCACAGTCCCCGAGAAGTTGTGGGGAGGG
GTCGGCAATTGAACCGGTGCCTAGAGAAGGTGGCGCGGGGTAAACTGGGAAAGTGATGTCGTGTACTGGC
TCCGCCTTTTTCCCGAGGGTGGGGGAGAACCGTATATAAGTGCAGTAGTCGCCGTGAACGTTCTTTTTCG
CAACGGGTTTGCCGCCAGAACACAGGTAAGTGCCGTGTGTGGTTCCCGCGGGCCTGGCCTCTTTACGGGT
TATGGCCCTTGCGTGCCTTGAATTACTTCCACCTGGCTGCAGTACGTGATTCTTGATCCCGAGCTTCGGG
TTGGAAGTGGGTGGGAGAGTTCGAGGCCTTGCGCTTAAGGAGCCCCTTCGCCTCGTGCTTGAGTTGAGGC
CTGGCCTGGGCGCTGGGGCCGCCGCGTGCGAATCTGGTGGCACCTTCGCGCCTGTCTCGCTGCTTTCGAT
AAGTCTCTAGCCATTTAAAATTTTTGATGACCTGCTGCGACGCTTTTTTTCTGGCAAGATAGTCTTGTAA
ATGCGGGCCAAGATCTGCACACTGGTATTTCGGTTTTTGGGGCCGCGGGCGGCGACGGGGCCCGTGCGTC
CCAGCGCACATGTTCGGCGAGGCGGGGCCTGCGAGCGCGGCCACCGAGAATCGGACGGGGGTAGTCTCAA
GCTGGCCGGCCTGCTCTGGTGCCTGGCCTCGCGCCGCCGTGTATCGCCCCGCCCTGGGCGGCAAGGCTGG
CCCGGTCGGCACCAGTTGCGTGAGCGGAAAGATGGCCGCTTCCCGGCCCTGCTGCAGGGAGCTCAAAATG
GAGGACGCGGCGCTCGGGAGAGCGGGCGGGTGAGTCACCCACACAAAGGAAAAGGGCCTTTCCGTCCTCA
GCCGTCGCTTCATGTGACTCCACGGAGTACCGGGCGCCGTCCAGGCACCTCGATTAGTTCTCGAGCTTTT
GGAGTACGTCGTCTTTAGGTTGGGGGGAGGGGTTTTATGCGATGGAGTTTCCCCACACTGAGTGGGTGGA
GACTGAAGTTAGGCCAGCTTGGCACTTGATGTAATTCTCCTTGGAATTTGCCCTTTTTGAGTTTGGATCT
TGGTTCATTCTCAAGCCTCAGACAGTGGTTCAAAGTTTTTTTCTTCCATTTCAGGTGTCGTGAGAAGGGC
GAATTCGACCCAAGTTTGTACAAAAAAGCAGGCTGGATCCAGGTGCCACCATGGTGAGCGAGCTGATTAA
GGAGAACATGCACATGAAGCTGTACATGGAGGGCACCGTGAACAACCACCACTTCAAGTGCACATCCGAG
GGCGAAGGCAAGCCCTACGAGGGCACCCAGACCATGAGAATCAAGGCGGTCGAGGGCGGCCCTCTCCCCT
TCGCCTTCGACATCCTGGCTACCAGCTTCATGTACGGCAGCAAAACCTTCATCAACCACACCCAGGGCAT
CCCCGACTTCTTTAAGCAGTCCTTCCCCGAGGGCTTCACATGGGAGAGAGTCACCACATACGAAGATGGG
GGCGTGCTGACCGCTACCCAGGACACCAGCCTCCAGGACGGCTGCCTCATCTACAACGTCAAGATCAGAG
GGGTGAACTTCCCATCCAACGGCCCTGTGATGCAGAAGAAAACACTCGGCTGGGAGGCCTCCACCGAGAC
ACTGTACCCCGCTGACGGCGGCCTGGAAGGCAGAGCCGACATGGCCCTGAAGCTCGTGGGCGGGGGCCAC
CTGATCTGCAACCTTAAGACCACATACAGATCCAAGAAACCCGCTAAGAACCTCAAGATGCCCGGCGTCT
ACTATGTGGACAGGAGACTGGAAAGAATCAAGGAGGCCGACAAAGAGACATACGTCGAGCAGCACGAGGT
GGCTGTGGCCAGATACTGCGACCTCCCTAGCAAACTGGGGCACAAACTTAATTGAGAATTCTACCACCCA
GCTTTCTTGTACAAAGTGGTACGTCTCAAGACCAGAGGTCTCTGCTTTACCCGGAATGCCCTTTCATCAT
TGCACTGATGCCCTTTCATCATTGCACTGATGCCCTTTCATCATTGCACTGATGCCCTTTCATCATTGCA
CTGCAACCAGAAGAGACCTGTGCTTCACTCCTCAGGTGCAGGCTGCCTATCAGAAGGTGGTGGCTGGTGT
GGCCAATGCCCTGGCTCACAAATACCACTGAGATCTTTTTCCCTCTGCCAAAAATTATGGGGACATCATG
AAGCCCCTTGAGCATCTGACTTCTGGCTAATAAAGGAAATTTATTTTCATTGCAATAGTGTGTTGGAATT
TTTTGTGTCTCTCACTCGGAAGGACATATGGGAGGGCAAATCATTTAAAACATCAGAATGAGTATTTGGT
TTAGAGTTTGGCAACATATGCCCATATGCTGGCTGCCATGAACAAAGGTTGGCTATAAAGAGGTCATCAG
TATATGAAACAGCCCCCTGCTGTCCATTCCTTATTCCATAGAAAAGCCTTGACTTGAGGTTAGATTTTTT
TTATATTTTGTTTTGTGTTATTTTTTTCTTTAACATCCCTAAAATTTTCCTTACATGTTTTACTAGCCAG
ATTTTTCCTCCTCTCCTGACTACTCCCAGTCATAGCTGTCCCTCTTCTCTTATGGAGATCCCGAGCGGTG
CGTTTTTATGCTTGTAGTATTGTATAATGTTTTTAAGATCCAAGCTTCTGACCTCTTCTCTTCCTCCCAC
AGGGCCTCGAGACAATTGCATCGATGGTACCAGTGAAAGTCTGCAATGAATTCGAGTTGGCGCGCCTGTC
ATTCTAAATCTCTCTTTCAGCCTAAAGCTTTTTCCCCGTATCCCCCCAGGTGTCTGCAGGCTCAAAGAGC
AGCGAGAAGCGTTCAGAGGAAAGCGATCCCGTGCCACCTTCCCCGTGCCCGGGCTGTCCCCGCACGCTGC
CGGCTCGGGGATGCGGGGGGAGCGCCGGACCGGAGCGGAGCCCCGGGCGGCTCGCTGCTGCCCCCTAGCG
GGGGAGGGACGTAATTACATCCCTGGGGGCTTTGGGAGGGGGCTGTCCCCGTGAGCTCCCAGGCGCGCCT
GTCATTCTAAATCTCTCTTTCAGCCTAAAGCTTTTTCCCCGTATCCCCCCAGGTGTCTGCAGGCTCAAAG
AGCAGCGAGAAGCGTTCAGAGGAAAGCGATCCCGTGCCACCTTCCCCGTGCCCGGGCTGTCCCCGCACGC
TGCCGGCTCGGGGATGCGGGGGGAGCGCCGGACCGGAGCGGAGCCCCGGGCGGCTCGCTGCTGCCCCCTA
GCGGGGGAGGGACGTAATTACATCCCTGGGGGCTTTGGGGGGGGGCTGTCCCCGTGAGCTCCCAGGCGCG
CCAACTCGGTACCGTATCGATGTCGACGTTAACGCTAGTGATATCAACTTTGTATAGAAAAGTTGGCTCC
GAATTCGCCCTTGACAGCAGAGATCCAGTTTGGTTAATTAATTGGCTCCGGTGCCCGTCAGTGGGCAGAG
CGCACATCGCCCACAGTCCCCGAGAAGTTGTGGGGAGGGGTCGGCAATTGAACCGGTGCCTAGAGAAGGT
GGCGCGGGGTAAACTGGGAAAGTGATGTCGTGTACTGGCTCCGCCTTTTTCCCGAGGGTGGGGGAGAACC
GTATATAAGTGCAGTAGTCGCCGTGAACGTTCTTTTTCGCAACGGGTTTGCCGCCAGAACACAGGTAAGT
GCCGTGTGTGGTTCCCGCGGGCCTGGCCTCTTTACGGGTTATGGCCCTTGCGTGCCTTGAATTACTTCCA
CCTGGCTGCAGTACGTGATTCTTGATCCCGAGCTTCGGGTTGGAAGTGGGTGGGAGAGTTCGAGGCCTTG
CGCTTAAGGAGCCCCTTCGCCTCGTGCTTGAGTTGAGGCCTGGCCTGGGCGCTGGGGCCGCCGCGTGCGA
ATCTGGTGGCACCTTCGCGCCTGTCTCGCTGCTTTCGATAAGTCTCTAGCCATTTAAAATTTTTGATGAC
CTGCTGCGACGCTTTTTTTCTGGCAAGATAGTCTTGTAAATGCGGGCCAAGATCTGCACACTGGTATTTC
GGTTTTTGGGGCCGCGGGCGGCGACGGGGCCCGTGCGTCCCAGCGCACATGTTCGGCGAGGCGGGGCCTG
CGAGCGCGGCCACCGAGAATCGGACGGGGGTAGTCTCAAGCTGGCCGGCCTGCTCTGGTGCCTGGCCTCG
CGCCGCCGTGTATCGCCCCGCCCTGGGCGGCAAGGCTGGCCCGGTCGGCACCAGTTGCGTGAGCGGAAAG
ATGGCCGCTTCCCGGCCCTGCTGCAGGGAGCTCAAAATGGAGGACGCGGCGCTCGGGAGAGCGGGCGGGT
GAGTCACCCACACAAAGGAAAAGGGCCTTTCCGTCCTCAGCCGTCGCTTCATGTGACTCCACGGAGTACC
GGGCGCCGTCCAGGCACCTCGATTAGTTCTCGAGCTTTTGGAGTACGTCGTCTTTAGGTTGGGGGGAGGG
GTTTTATGCGATGGAGTTTCCCCACACTGAGTGGGTGGAGACTGAAGTTAGGCCAGCTTGGCACTTGATG
TAATTCTCCTTGGAATTTGCCCTTTTTGAGTTTGGATCTTGGTTCATTCTCAAGCCTCAGACAGTGGTTC
AAAGTTTTTTTCTTCCATTTCAGGTGTCGTGAGAAGGGCGAATTCGACCCAAGTTTGTACAAAAAAGCAG
GCTCGCCACCATGGTGAGCAAGGGCGAGGAGCTGTTCACCGGGGTGGTGCCCATCCTGGTCGAGCTGGAC
GGCGACGTAAACGGCCACAAGTTCAGCGTGAGGGGCGAGGGCGAGGGCGATGCCACCAACGGCAAGCTGA
CCCTGAAGTTCATCTGCACCACCGGCAAGCTGCCCGTGCCCTGGCCCACCCTCGTGACCACCCTGAGCCA
CGGCGTGCAGTGCTTCGCCCGCTACCCCGACCACATGAAGCAGCACGACTTCTTCAAGTCCGCCATGCCC
GAAGGCTACGTCCAGGAGCGCACCATCTTCTTCAAGGACGACGGCACCTACAAGACCCGCGCCGAGGTGA
AGTTCGAGGGCGACACCCTAGTGAACCGCATCGAGCTGAAGGGCGTCGACTTCAAGGAGGACGGCAACAT
CCTGGGGCACAAGCTGGAGTACAACTTCAACAGCCACAACATCTATATCATGGCCGTCAAGCAGAAGAAC
GGCATCAAGGTGAACTTCAAGATCCGCCACAACGTGGAGGACGGCAGCGTGCAGCTCGCCGACCACTACC
AGCAGAACACCCCCATCGGCGACGGCCCCGTGCTGCTGCCCGACAGCCACTACCTGAGCACCCAGTCCGT
GCTGAGCAAAGACCCCAACGAGAAGCGCGATCACATGGTCCTGCTGGAGTTCCGCACCGCCGCCGGGATC
ACTCTCGGCATGGACGAGCTGTACAAGTAATACCACCCAGCTTTCTTGTACAAAGTGGTACGCGTGAATT
CACTCCTCAGGTGCAGGCTGCCTATCAGAAGGTGGTGGCTGGTGTGGCCAATGCCCTGGCTCACAAATAC
CACTGAGATCTTTTTCCCTCTGCCAAAAATTATGGGGACATCATGAAGCCCCTTGAGCATCTGACTTCTG
GCTAATAAAGGAAATTTATTTTCATTGCAATAGTGTGTTGGAATTTTTTGTGTCTCTCACTCGGAAGGAC
ATATGGGAGGGCAAATCATTTAAAACATCAGAATGAGTATTTGGTTTAGAGTTTGGCAACATATGCCCAT
ATGCTGGCTGCCATGAACAAAGGTTGGCTATAAAGAGGTCATCAGTATATGAAACAGCCCCCTGCTGTCC
ATTCCTTATTCCATAGAAAAGCCTTGACTTGAGGTTAGATTTTTTTTATATTTTGTTTTGTGTTATTTTT
TTCTTTAACATCCCTAAAATTTTCCTTACATGTTTTACTAGCCAGATTTTTCCTCCTCTCCTGACTACTC
CCAGTCATAGCTGTCCCTCTTCTCTTATGGAGATCCCTCGACCTGCAGCCCAAGCTTGGCGTAATCATGG
TCATAGCTGTTTCCTGTGTGAAATTGTTATCCGCTCACAATTCCACACAACATACGAGCCGGAAGCATAA
AGTGTAAAGCCTGGGGTGCCTAATGAGTGAGCTAACTCACATTAATTGCGTTGCGCTCACTGCCCGCTTT
CCAGTCGGGAAACCTGTCGTGCCAGCGGATCGACAGTACTAAGCTTGGTCTAATACCCAATCTCTCGTCT
TATCCAGATGTTTTATACGCCTCTGGCCCGTGTCTCAAAATCTCTGATGTTACATTGCACAAGATAAAAT
AATATCATCATGAACAATAAAACTGTCTGCTTACATAAACAGTAATACAAGGGGTGTTATGAGCCATATT
CAACGGGAAACGTCGAGGCCGCGATTAAATTCCAACATGGATGCTGATTTATATGGGTATAAATGGGCTC
GCGATAATGTCGGGCAATCAGGTGCGACAATCTATCGCTTGTATGGGAAGCCCGATGCGCCAGAGTTGTT
TCTGAAACATGGCAAAGGTAGCGTTGCCAATGATGTTACAGATGAGATGGTCAGACTAAACTGGCTGACG
GAATTTATGCCTCTTCCGACCATCAAGCATTTTATCCGTACTCCTGATGATGCATGGTTACTCACCACTG
CGATCCCCGGAAAAACAGCATTCCAGGTATTAGAAGAATATCCTGATTCAGGTGAAAATATTGTTGATGC
GCTGGCAGTGTTCCTGCGCCGGTTGCATTCGATTCCTGTTTGTAATTGTCCTTTTAACAGCGATCGCGTA
TTTCGTCTCGCTCAGGCGCAATCACGAATGAATAACGGTTTGGTTGATGCGAGTGATTTTGATGACGAGC
GTAATGGCTGGCCTGTTGAACAAGTCTGGAAAGAAATGCATAAACTTTTGCCATTCTCACCGGATTCAGT
CGTCACTCATGGTGATTTCTCACTTGATAACCTTATTTTTGACGAGGGGAAATTAATAGGTTGTATTGAT
GTTGGACGAGTCGGAATCGCAGACCGATACCAGGATCTTGCCATCCTATGGAACTGCCTCGGTGAGTTTT
CTCCTTCATTACAGAAACGGCTTTTTCAAAAATATGGTATTGATAATCCTGATATGAATAAATTGCAGTT
TCATTTGATGCTCGATGAGTTTTTCTAATCAGAATTGGTTAATTGGTTGTAACACTGGCAGAGCATTACG
CTGACTTGACGGGACGGCGCAAGCTCATGACCAAAATCCCTTAACGTGAGTTACGCGTCGTTCCACTGAG
CGTCAGAGGTATCACTAGTATTACAGAGGTAAGTTATAACAGTCGCCTAACCC
Features (pLannotate 1.2.2; 28 found; start..end, strand, type, name):
     87..675     -  rep_origin     ori: high-copy-number ColE1/pMB1/pBR322/pUC origin of replication
    846..1706    -  CDS            AmpR: β-lactamase; bla; confers resistance to ampicillin, carbenicillin, and related antibiotics
   1707..1778    -  promoter       AmpR promoter: bla
   1857..2456    +  CDS            PuroR: puromycin N-acetyltransferase; pac from Streptomyces alboniger; confers resistance to puromycin
   2461..2541    +  CDS            HBB (fragment): HBB_PONPY - Experimental evidence at transcript level: Swiss-Prot protein existence level 2. Involved in oxygen transport from the lung to the various peripheral tissues. From Pongo pygmaeus (Bornean orangutan).
   2612..2667    +  polyA_signal   β-globin poly(A) signal: rabbit β-globin polyadenylation signal (Gil and Proudfoot, 1987)
   3646..3666    +  protein_bind   attB4: mutant version of attB; core recombination site for the Gateway® BP reaction BP Clonase™
   3734..3945    +  promoter       EF-1α core promoter: core promoter for human elongation factor EF-1α
   3946..4884    +  intron         EF-1α intron A: intron upstream of the start codon of human EF-1α
   4911..4931    +  protein_bind   attB1: mutant version of attB; core recombination site for the Gateway® BP reaction BP Clonase™
   4951..5646    +  CDS            mKate2: mKate2 is a basic (constitutively fluorescent) red fluorescent protein published in 2009, derived from Entacmaea quadricolor. It is reported to be a rapidly-maturing monomer with moderate acid sensitivity.
   5666..5690    -  protein_bind   attB2: mutant version of attB; recombination site for the Gateway® BP reaction BP Clonase™
   5834..5908    +  CDS            HBB (fragment): HBB_PONPY - Experimental evidence at transcript level: Swiss-Prot protein existence level 2. Involved in oxygen transport from the lung to the various peripheral tissues. From Pongo pygmaeus (Bornean orangutan).
   5979..6034    +  polyA_signal   β-globin poly(A) signal: rabbit β-globin polyadenylation signal (Gil and Proudfoot, 1987)
   6418..6443    +  misc_feature   SA: splice acceptor site
   7115..7135    +  protein_bind   attB4: mutant version of attB; core recombination site for the Gateway® BP reaction BP Clonase™
   7203..7414    +  promoter       EF-1α core promoter: core promoter for human elongation factor EF-1α
   7415..8353    +  intron         EF-1α intron A: intron upstream of the start codon of human EF-1α
   8380..8400    +  protein_bind   attB1: mutant version of attB; core recombination site for the Gateway® BP reaction BP Clonase™
   8411..9127    +  CDS            EBFP2: EBFP2 is a basic (constitutively fluorescent) blue fluorescent protein published in 2007, derived from Aequorea victoria. It is reported to be a rapidly-maturing monomer with moderate acid sensitivity.
   9135..9159    -  protein_bind   attB2: mutant version of attB; recombination site for the Gateway® BP reaction BP Clonase™
   9163..9243    +  CDS            HBB (fragment): HBB_PONPY - Experimental evidence at transcript level: Swiss-Prot protein existence level 2. Involved in oxygen transport from the lung to the various peripheral tissues. From Pongo pygmaeus (Bornean orangutan).
   9314..9369    +  polyA_signal   β-globin poly(A) signal: rabbit β-globin polyadenylation signal (Gil and Proudfoot, 1987)
   9752..9774    -  protein_bind   lac operator (fragment): The lac repressor binds to the lac operator to inhibit transcription in E. coli. This inhibition can be relieved by adding lactose or isopropyl-β-D-thiogalactopyranoside (IPTG). lac repressor encoded by lacI
   9778..9808    -  promoter       lac promoter: promoter for the E. coli lac operon
   9823..9844    -  protein_bind   CAP binding site: CAP binding activates transcription in the presence of cAMP. E. coli catabolite activator protein
   9857..9896    -  CDS            lacI (fragment): lac repressor; lacI; The lac repressor binds to the lac operator to inhibit transcription in E. coli. This inhibition can be relieved by adding lactose or isopropyl-β-D-thiogalactopyranoside (IPTG).
  10069..10878   +  CDS            KanR: aminoglycoside phosphotransferase; aph(3')-Ia; confers resistance to kanamycin in bacteria or G418 (Geneticin®) in eukaryotes
