[The description below was written by a language model from this plasmid's Addgene catalogue record and pLannotate feature annotations shown in this document.]
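Description:
LSB-hsa-miR-130b-3p is a mammalian expression and synthetic biology plasmid of about 11 kb, built on the Low Sensor Backbone (LSB) and designed to report the activity of the human microRNA miR-130b-3p by fluorescence. It replicates in E. coli from a high-copy ColE1/pUC-type origin and carries both β-lactamase (AmpR) and an aph(3')-Ia kanamycin resistance gene, matching the dual ampicillin and kanamycin selection listed for it. A remnant lac promoter/operator region is also annotated.

The payload consists of two parallel transcription units in the same orientation. Each is driven by the human EF-1α core promoter with its intron A, flanked by Gateway attB4, attB1 and attB2 recombination scars, and terminated by a rabbit β-globin 3' region and poly(A) signal. The first unit encodes the red fluorescent protein mKate2. According to the record, its 3' UTR contains the miR-130b-3p target; this site is not annotated separately in the feature table but would lie in the unannotated stretch between the mKate2 cassette and its β-globin terminator. The second unit encodes EBFP2 without a target site and serves as an internal reference. When miR-130b-3p is active in transfected cells, it represses mKate2, so the red-to-blue fluorescence ratio gives a normalised readout of miRNA activity.

A puromycin N-acetyltransferase gene with a third β-globin poly(A) allows puromycin selection in mammalian cells, although no promoter for it is annotated. The depositor notes small insertions flanking this gene in the physical plasmid that do not impair selection. The depositor also warns that the repeated poly(A) elements make the plasmid inherently unstable, so clones should be checked for rearrangement.
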