Addgene plasmid #103217: LSB-hsa-miR-130b-3p
Purpose: Used to sense miRNA activity using fluorescence based tools. hsa-miR-130b-3p target in 3' UTR of of mKate. miRNA activity can be measured by the repression of mKate2 relative to EBFP2 fluorescent proteins . Plasmid is inherently unstable; please see Depositor Comments
Depositing lab: Ron Weiss. Depositing organization: Massachusetts Institute of Technology. Publication: A mixed antagonistic/synergistic miRNA repression model enables accurate predictions of multi-input miRNA sensor activity. Gam JJ, Babb J, Weiss R. Nat Commun. 2018 Jun 22;9(1):2430. doi: 10.1038/s41467-018-04575-0. PubMed 29934631.
Backbone
  Vector backbone: Low Sensor Backbone (LSB)
  Vector type: Mammalian Expression, Synthetic Biology
Growth in bacteria
  Bacterial resistance: Ampicillin and Kanamycin, 100 & 50 μg/mL
  Growth temperature: 30°C
  Growth strain: NEB Stable
  Copy number: High Copy
Gene/Insert
  Gene/Insert name: hsa-miR-130b-3p target
  Species: H. sapiens (human)
  Entrez Gene: MIR130B (a.k.a. MIRN130B, mir-130b)
  Promoter: EF-1a
  Cloning method: Gibson Cloning
Terms and licenses: Academic/Nonprofit Terms; Industry Terms: Not Available to Industry
Depositor comments: Please note that this plasmid is inherently unstable due to a repeating poly A element. We recommend performing a diagnostic digest on multiple colonies upon receipt. The depositors would like to note the presence of several discrepancies between the depositor sequence and physical plasmid sequence. In particular, the sequences upstream and downstream of the puromycin coding region have 10 bp insertions which do not affect the ability to perform puromycin selection. The sequences for those regions within the physical plasmids are as follows: Upstream of Puro: GAATTCGACCGCCTGTCTCAAGGTGCCACC; Downstream of Puro: GCTTTGAGACTACGCGTGAATTCACTCCTC.
How to cite: LSB-hsa-miR-130b-3p was a gift from Ron Weiss (Addgene plasmid # 103217 ; http://n2t.net/addgene:103217 ; RRID:Addgene_103217)
