>Addgene plasmid #103217 | LSB-hsa-miR-130b-3p | depositor partial sequence | sequence record 195484 | hsa-miR-130b-3p target
ATGCCCTTTCATCATTGCACTG
