>Addgene plasmid #103217 | LSB-hsa-miR-130b-3p | addgene partial sequence | sequence record 255867 | mKate2-F 5'-ACCCGCTAAGAACCTCAAGA-3'
AGGCCGACAAAGAGACATACGTCGAGCAGCACGAGGTGGCTGTGGCCAGATACTGCGACCTCCCTAGCAA
ACTGGGGCACAAACTTAATTGAGAATTCTACCACCCAGCTTTCTTGTACAAAGTGGTACGTCTCAAGACC
AGAGGTCTCTGCTTTACCCGGAATGCCCTTTCATCATTGCACTGATGCCCTTTCATCATTGCACTGATGC
CCTTTCATCATTGCACTGATGCCCTTTCATCATTGCACTGCAACCAGAAGAGACCTGTGCTTCACTCCTC
AGGTGCAGGCTGCCTATCAGAAGGTGGTGGCTGGTGTGGCCAATGCCCTGGCTCACAAATACCACTGAGA
TCTTTTTCCCTCTGCCAAAAATTATGGGGACATCATGAAGCCCCTTGAGCATCTGACTTCTGGCTAATAA
AGG
